Addgene plasmid #144830: TFORF3354
Purpose: Lentiviral vector for overexpressing transcription factor ORFs with unique 24-bp barcodes. Barcodes facilitate identification of transcription factors in pooled screens.
Depositing lab: Feng Zhang. Depositing organization: Broad Institute. Publication: A transcription factor atlas of directed differentiation. Joung J, Ma S, Tay T, Geiger-Schuller KR, Kirchgatterer PC, Verdine VK, Guo B, Arias-Garcia MA, Allen WE, Singh A, Kuksenko O, Abudayyeh OO, Gootenberg JS, Fu Z, Macrae RK, Buenrostro JD, Regev A, Zhang F. Cell. 2023 Jan 5;186(1):209-229.e26. doi: 10.1016/j.cell.2022.11.026. PubMed 36608654.
Backbone
  Vector backbone: pLX_TRC317
  Backbone manufacturer: Broad Institute Genetic Perturbation Platform
  Backbone size w/o insert (bp): 8264
  Vector type: Mammalian Expression, Lentiviral
  Selectable markers: Puromycin
Growth in bacteria
  Bacterial resistance: Ampicillin, 100 μg/mL
  Growth temperature: 37°C
  Growth strain: NEB Stable
  Copy number: High Copy
Gene/Insert
  Gene/Insert name: MXD1
  Species: H. sapiens (human)
  Insert size (bp): 869
  Entrez Gene: MXD1 (a.k.a. BHLHC58, MAD, MAD1)
  Promoter: EF1a
  Tag / fusion protein: V5 (C terminal on insert)
  Cloning method: Gateway Cloning
  Sequencing primers: 5′ GGGTGGAGACTGAAGTTAGGCCAG; 3′ CACATAGCGTAAAAGGAGCAACATAG
Resource information
  A portion of this plasmid was derived from a plasmid made by: Broad Institute Genetic Perturbation Platform
Terms and licenses: Academic/Nonprofit Terms; Industry Terms: Not Available to Industry
Depositor comments: NM_002357.3 Please test multiple small colonies in case of plasmid recombination. To make this collection available in a timely manner, a portion of this collection was not fully sequenced by Addgene. If an Addgene verified full plasmid sequence is not available, please contact us prior to placing an order to request the full sequence.
How to cite: TFORF3354 was a gift from Feng Zhang (Addgene plasmid # 144830 ; http://n2t.net/addgene:144830 ; RRID:Addgene_144830)
