[The description below was written by a language model from this plasmid's Addgene catalogue record and pLannotate feature annotations shown in this document.]
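Description:
TFORF3354 is a third-generation-style, self-inactivating lentiviral expression plasmid built on the pLX_TRC317 backbone, carrying the human transcription factor MXD1 (also called MAD or MAD1) as a barcoded ORF for pooled overexpression screens. It is propagated in E. coli through a high-copy ColE1/pUC-type origin with ampicillin selection (AmpR); an f1 origin and remnants of a lac/lacZα cloning region are also present in the bacterial backbone. The depositor notes that the plasmid may recombine, consistent with its repeated LTR sequences.

The viral genome is driven by an RSV promoter fused to a truncated HIV-1 5' LTR, followed by the Ψ packaging signal with a gag fragment, the RRE for Rev-dependent export, an SV40 early promoter driving puromycin N-acetyltransferase for selection of transduced mammalian cells, and a cPPT/CTS element. Downstream, the EF-1α promoter constitutively expresses the MXD1 coding sequence, which is flanked by attB1 and attB2 sites left by Gateway cloning and is followed by a C-terminal V5 epitope tag for detection. A WPRE enhances transcript expression, and the cassette ends in a ΔU3 3' LTR followed by an SV40 polyadenylation signal. According to the catalogue entry, each construct in this collection carries a unique 24-bp barcode that identifies the ORF in pooled screens. The feature table does not annotate the barcode, so its position cannot be given from this record, although a short U6 promoter fragment lies between the V5 tag and the WPRE. MXD1 encodes a bHLH repressor that partners with MAX and antagonizes MYC. The construct belongs to a transcription factor library used to study directed differentiation.
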