Features (pLannotate 1.2.2; 34 found; start..end, strand, type, name):
      1..1179    +  promoter       EF-1α promoter: strong constitutive promoter for human elongation factor EF-1α
   1200..1217    +  protein_bind   attB1 (fragment): mutant version of attB; core recombination site for the Gateway® BP reaction BP Clonase™
   1223..1885    +  CDS            MXD1: MAD1_HUMAN - Also known as MAD. Experimental evidence at protein level: Swiss-Prot protein existence level 1. Component of a transcriptional repressor complex together with MAX (PubMed:8425218). In complex with MAX binds to the core DNA sequence 5'-CAC[GA]TG-3' (PubMed:8425218). Antagonizes MYC transcriptional activity by competing with MYC for MAX binding (PubMed:8425218). Binds to the TERT promoter and represses telomerase expression, possibly by interfering with MYC binding (PubMed:12837246). From Homo sapiens (Human).
   1887..1911    -  protein_bind   attB2: mutant version of attB; recombination site for the Gateway® BP reaction BP Clonase™
   1919..1960    +  CDS            V5 tag: epitope tag from simian virus 5
   1976..2029    +  promoter       U6 promoter (fragment): RNA polymerase III promoter for human U6 snRNA
   2071..2659    +  misc_feature   WPRE: woodchuck hepatitis virus posttranscriptional regulatory element
   2710..2729    +  misc_feature   cPPT/CTS (fragment): central polypurine tract and central termination sequence of HIV-1
   2731..2964    +  LTR            3' LTR (ΔU3): self-inactivating 3' long terminal repeat (LTR) from HIV-1
   3042..3163    +  polyA_signal   SV40 poly(A) signal: SV40 polyadenylation signal
   3203..3338    +  rep_origin     SV40 ori: SV40 origin of replication
   3359..3377    -  promoter       T7 promoter: promoter for bacteriophage T7 RNA polymerase
   3385..3540    +  CDS            lacZα (fragment): LacZα fragment of β-galactosidase; lacZ fragment
   3545..3973    +  rep_origin     f1 ori (sequence partly withheld): f1 bacteriophage origin of replication; arrow indicates direction of (+) strand synthesis
   4026..4130    +  promoter       AmpR promoter: bla
   4131..4991    +  CDS            AmpR: β-lactamase; bla; confers resistance to ampicillin, carbenicillin, and related antibiotics
   5162..5750    +  rep_origin     ori: high-copy-number ColE1/pMB1/pBR322/pUC origin of replication
   5933..6025    +  CDS            lacI (fragment): lac repressor; lacI; The lac repressor binds to the lac operator to inhibit transcription in E. coli. This inhibition can be relieved by adding lactose or isopropyl-β-D-thiogalactopyranoside (IPTG).
   6038..6059    +  protein_bind   CAP binding site: CAP binding activates transcription in the presence of cAMP. E. coli catabolite activator protein
   6074..6104    +  promoter       lac promoter: promoter for the E. coli lac operon
   6112..6128    +  protein_bind   lac operator: The lac repressor binds to the lac operator to inhibit transcription in E. coli. This inhibition can be relieved by adding lactose or isopropyl-β-D-thiogalactopyranoside (IPTG). lac repressor encoded by lacI
   6173..6191    +  promoter       T3 promoter: promoter for bacteriophage T3 RNA polymerase
   6219..6445    +  promoter       RSV promoter: Rous sarcoma virus enhancer/promoter
   6446..6626    +  LTR            5' LTR (truncated): truncated 5' long terminal repeat (LTR) from HIV-1
   6673..6798    +  misc_feature   HIV-1 Ψ: packaging signal of human immunodeficiency virus type 1
   6782..7145    +  CDS            HIV-1 gag (fragment): gag protein from human immunodeficiency virus 1; gag
   7291..7524    +  misc_feature   RRE: The Rev response element (RRE) of HIV-1 allows for Rev-dependent mRNA export from the nucleus to the cytoplasm.
   7901..7927    +  CDS            Rev (fragment): human immunodeficiency virus 1 (HIV-1) Rev protein; rev; enhances nuclear export of unspliced and incompletely spliced viral mRNAs
   7934..7957    +  promoter       SV40 promoter (fragment): SV40 early promoter
   7958..8029    +  promoter       SV40 promoter (fragment): SV40 enhancer and early promoter
   8053..8188    +  rep_origin     SV40 ori: SV40 origin of replication
   8234..8830    +  CDS            PuroR (fragment): puromycin N-acetyltransferase; pac from Streptomyces; confers resistance to puromycin
   8879..8996    +  misc_feature   cPPT/CTS: central polypurine tract and central termination sequence of HIV-1
   9061..9127    +  CDS            small t antigen (fragment): SV40 (simian virus 40) small t antigen
>Addgene plasmid #144830 | TFORF3354 | addgene full sequence | sequence record 353392 | Addgene NGS Result
GGCTCCGGTGCCCGTCAGTGGGCAGAGCGCACATCGCCCACAGTCCCCGAGAAGTTGGGGGGAGGGGTCG
GCAATTGAACCGGTGCCTAGAGAAGGTGGCGCGGGGTAAACTGGGAAAGTGATGTCGTGTACTGGCTCCG
CCTTTTTCCCGAGGGTGGGGGAGAACCGTATATAAGTGCAGTAGTCGCCGTGAACGTTCTTTTTCGCAAC
GGGTTTGCCGCCAGAACACAGGTAAGTGCCGTGTGTGGTTCCCGCGGGCCTGGCCTCTTTACGGGTTATG
GCCCTTGCGTGCCTTGAATTACTTCCACCTGGCTGCAGTACGTGATTCTTGATCCCGAGCTTCGGGTTGG
AAGTGGGTGGGAGAGTTCGAGGCCTTGCGCTTAAGGAGCCCCTTCGCCTCGTGCTTGAGTTGAGGCCTGG
CCTGGGCGCTGGGGCCGCCGCGTGCGAATCTGGTGGCACCTTCGCGCCTGTCTCGCTGCTTTCGATAAGT
CTCTAGCCATTTAAAATTTTTGATGACCTGCTGCGACGCTTTTTTTCTGGCAAGATAGTCTTGTAAATGC
GGGCCAAGATCTGCACACTGGTATTTCGGTTTTTGGGGCCGCGGGCGGCGACGGGGCCCGTGCGTCCCAG
CGCACATGTTCGGCGAGGCGGGGCCTGCGAGCGCGGCCACCGAGAATCGGACGGGGGTAGTCTCAAGCTG
GCCGGCCTGCTCTGGTGCCTGGCCTCGCGCCGCCGTGTATCGCCCCGCCCTGGGCGGCAAGGCTGGCCCG
GTCGGCACCAGTTGCGTGAGCGGAAAGATGGCCGCTTCCCGGCCCTGCTGCAGGGAGCTCAAAATGGAGG
ACGCGGCGCTCGGGAGAGCGGGCGGGTGAGTCACCCACACAAAGGAAAAGGGCCTTTCCGTCCTCAGCCG
TCGCTTCATGTGACTCCACGGAGTACCGGGCGCCGTCCAGGCACCTCGATTAGTTCTCGAGCTTTTGGAG
TACGTCGTCTTTAGGTTGGGGGGAGGGGTTTTATGCGATGGAGTTTCCCCACACTGAGTGGGTGGAGACT
GAAGTTAGGCCAGCTTGGCACTTGATGTAATTCTCCTTGGAATTTGCCCTTTTTGAGTTTGGATCTTGGT
TCATTCTCAAGCCTCAGACAGTGGTTCAAAGTTTTTTTCTTCCATTTCAGGTGTCGTGAGGCTAGCATCG
ATTGATCAACAAGTTTGTACAAAAAAGTTGGCATGGCGGCGGCGGTTCGGATGAACATCCAGATGCTGCT
GGAGGCGGCCGACTATCTGGAGCGGCGGGAGAGAGAAGCTGAACATGGTTATGCCTCCATGTTACCATAC
AATAACAAGGACAGAGATGCCTTAAAACGGAGGAACAAATCCAAAAAGAATAACAGCAGTAGCAGATCAA
CTCACAATGAAATGGAGAAGAATAGACGGGCTCATCTTCGCTTGTGCCTGGAGAAGTTGAAGGGGCTGGT
GCCACTGGGACCCGAATCAAGTCGACACACTACGTTGAGTTTATTAACAAAAGCCAAATTGCACATAAAG
AAACTTGAAGATTGTGACAGAAAAGCCGTTCACCAAATCGACCAGCTTCAGCGAGAGCAGCGACACCTGA
AGAGGCAGCTGGAGAAGCTGGGCATTGAGAGGATCCGGATGGACAGCATCGGCTCCACCGTCTCCTCGGA
GCGCTCCGACTCCGACAGGGAAGAAATCGACGTTGACGTGGAGAGCACGGACTATCTCACAGGTGATCTG
GACTGGAGCAGCAGCAGTGTGAGCGACTCTGACGAGCGGGGCAGCATGCAGAGCCTCGGCAGTGATGAGG
GCTATTCCAGCACCAGCATCAAGAGAATAAAGCTGCAGGACAGTCACAAGGCGTGTCTTGGTCTCTACCC
AACTTTCTTGTACAAAGTGGTTGATATCGGTAAGCCTATCCCTAACCCTCTCCTCGGTCTCGATTCTACG
TAGTAATGAACTAGTCCGTAACTTGAAAGTATTTCGATTTCTTGGCTTTATATATCTTGTGGAAAGGACG
ATTTACACCTCCGTTAACCAACCCCACGCGTTAAGTCGACAATCAACCTCTGGATTACAAAATTTGTGAA
AGATTGACTGGTATTCTTAACTATGTTGCTCCTTTTACGCTATGTGGATACGCTGCTTTAATGCCTTTGT
ATCATGCTATTGCTTCCCGTATGGCTTTCATTTTCTCCTCCTTGTATAAATCCTGGTTGCTGTCTCTTTA
TGAGGAGTTGTGGCCCGTTGTCAGGCAACGTGGCGTGGTGTGCACTGTGTTTGCTGACGCAACCCCCACT
GGTTGGGGCATTGCCACCACCTGTCAGCTCCTTTCCGGGACTTTCGCTTTCCCCCTCCCTATTGCCACGG
CGGAACTCATCGCCGCCTGCCTTGCCCGCTGCTGGACAGGGGCTCGGCTGTTGGGCACTGACAATTCCGT
GGTGTTGTCGGGGAAATCATCGTCCTTTCCTTGGCTGCTCGCCTGTGTTGCCACCTGGATTCTGCGCGGG
ACGTCCTTCTGCTACGTCCCTTCGGCCCTCAATCCAGCGGACCTTCCTTCCCGCGGCCTGCTGCCGGCTC
TGCGGCCTCTTCCGCGTCTTCGCCTTCGCCCTCAGACGAGTCGGATCTCCCTTTGGGCCGCCTCCCCGCG
TCGACTTTAAGACCAATGACTTACAAGGCAGCTGTAGATCTTAGCCACTTTTTAAAAGAAAAGGGGGGAC
TGGAAGGGCTAATTCACTCCCAACGAAGACAAGATCTGCTTTTTGCTTGTACTGGGTCTCTCTGGTTAGA
CCAGATCTGAGCCTGGGAGCTCTCTGGCTAACTAGGGAACCCACTGCTTAAGCCTCAATAAAGCTTGCCT
TGAGTGCTTCAAGTAGTGTGTGCCCGTCTGTTGTGTGACTCTGGTAACTAGAGATCCCTCAGACCCTTTT
AGTCAGTGTGGAAAATCTCTAGCAGTACGTATAGTAGTTCATGTCATCTTATTATTCAGTATTTATAACT
TGCAAAGAAATGAATATCAGAGAGTGAGAGGAACTTGTTTATTGCAGCTTATAATGGTTACAAATAAAGC
AATAGCATCACAAATTTCACAAATAAAGCATTTTTTTCACTGCATTCTAGTTGTGGTTTGTCCAAACTCA
TCAATGTATCTTATCATGTCTGGCTCTAGCTATCCCGCCCCTAACTCCGCCCATCCCGCCCCTAACTCCG
CCCAGTTCCGCCCATTCTCCGCCCCATGGCTGACTAATTTTTTTTATTTATGCAGAGGCCGAGGCCGCCT
CGGCCTCTGAGCTATTCCAGAAGTAGTGAGGAGGCTTTTTTGGAGGCCTAGGGACGTACCCAATTCGCCC
TATAGTGAGTCGTATTACGCGCGCTCACTGGCCGTCGTTTTACAACGTCGTGACTGGGAAAACCCTGGCG
TTACCCAACTTAATCGCCTTGCAGCACATCCCCCTTTCGCCAGCTGGCGTAATAGCGAAGAGGCCCGCAC
CGATCGCCCTTCCCAACAGTTGCGCAGCCTGAATGGCGAATGGG
[124 nt withheld, positions 3545-3668]
C
[91 nt withheld, positions 3670-3760]
A
[49 nt withheld, positions 3762-3810]
CCTTTGACGTTGGAGTCCACGTTCTTT
[37 nt withheld, positions 3838-3874]
ACCCTATCTCGGTCTATTCTTTTGATTTATAAGGGATTTTGCCGATTTCGGCCTATTGGTTAAAAAATGA
GCTGATTTAACAAAAATTTAACGCGAATTTTAACAAAATATTAACGCTTACAATTTAGGTGGCACTTTTC
GGGGAAATGTGCGCGGAACCCCTATTTGTTTATTTTTCTAAATACATTCAAATATGTATCCGCTCATGAG
ACAATAACCCTGATAAATGCTTCAATAATATTGAAAAAGGAAGAGTATGAGTATTCAACATTTCCGTGTC
GCCCTTATTCCCTTTTTTGCGGCATTTTGCCTTCCTGTTTTTGCTCACCCAGAAACGCTGGTGAAAGTAA
AAGATGCTGAAGATCAGTTGGGTGCACGAGTGGGTTACATCGAACTGGATCTCAACAGCGGTAAGATCCT
TGAGAGTTTTCGCCCCGAAGAACGTTTTCCAATGATGAGCACTTTTAAAGTTCTGCTATGTGGCGCGGTA
TTATCCCGTATTGACGCCGGGCAAGAGCAACTCGGTCGCCGCATACACTATTCTCAGAATGACTTGGTTG
AGTACTCACCAGTCACAGAAAAGCATCTTACGGATGGCATGACAGTAAGAGAATTATGCAGTGCTGCCAT
AACCATGAGTGATAACACTGCGGCCAACTTACTTCTGACAACGATCGGAGGACCGAAGGAGCTAACCGCT
TTTTTGCACAACATGGGGGATCATGTAACTCGCCTTGATCGTTGGGAACCGGAGCTGAATGAAGCCATAC
CAAACGACGAGCGTGACACCACGATGCCTGTAGCAATGGCAACAACGTTGCGCAAACTATTAACTGGCGA
ACTACTTACTCTAGCTTCCCGGCAACAATTAATAGACTGGATGGAGGCGGATAAAGTTGCAGGACCACTT
CTGCGCTCGGCCCTTCCGGCTGGCTGGTTTATTGCTGATAAATCTGGAGCCGGTGAGCGTGGGTCTCGCG
GTATCATTGCAGCACTGGGGCCAGATGGTAAGCCCTCCCGTATCGTAGTTATCTACACGACGGGGAGTCA
GGCAACTATGGATGAACGAAATAGACAGATCGCTGAGATAGGTGCCTCACTGATTAAGCATTGGTAACTG
TCAGACCAAGTTTACTCATATATACTTTAGATTGATTTAAAACTTCATTTTTAATTTAAAAGGATCTAGG
TGAAGATCCTTTTTGATAATCTCATGACCAAAATCCCTTAACGTGAGTTTTCGTTCCACTGAGCGTCAGA
CCCCGTAGAAAAGATCAAAGGATCTTCTTGAGATCCTTTTTTTCTGCGCGTAATCTGCTGCTTGCAAACA
AAAAAACCACCGCTACCAGCGGTGGTTTGTTTGCCGGATCAAGAGCTACCAACTCTTTTTCCGAAGGTAA
CTGGCTTCAGCAGAGCGCAGATACCAAATACTGTTCTTCTAGTGTAGCCGTAGTTAGGCCACCACTTCAA
GAACTCTGTAGCACCGCCTACATACCTCGCTCTGCTAATCCTGTTACCAGTGGCTGCTGCCAGTGGCGAT
AAGTCGTGTCTTACCGGGTTGGACTCAAGACGATAGTTACCGGATAAGGCGCAGCGGTCGGGCTGAACGG
GGGGTTCGTGCACACAGCCCAGCTTGGAGCGAACGACCTACACCGAACTGAGATACCTACAGCGTGAGCT
ATGAGAAAGCGCCACGCTTCCCGAAGGGAGAAAGGCGGACAGGTATCCGGTAAGCGGCAGGGTCGGAACA
GGAGAGCGCACGAGGGAGCTTCCAGGGGGAAACGCCTGGTATCTTTATAGTCCTGTCGGGTTTCGCCACC
TCTGACTTGAGCGTCGATTTTTGTGATGCTCGTCAGGGGGGCGGAGCCTATGGAAAAACGCCAGCAACGC
GGCCTTTTTACGGTTCCTGGCCTTTTGCTGGCCTTTTGCTCACATGTTCTTTCCTGCGTTATCCCCTGAT
TCTGTGGATAACCGTATTACCGCCTTTGAGTGAGCTGATACCGCTCGCCGCAGCCGAACGACCGAGCGCA
GCGAGTCAGTGAGCGAGGAAGCGGAAGAGCGCCCAATACGCAAACCGCCTCTCCCCGCGCGTTGGCCGAT
TCATTAATGCAGCTGGCACGACAGGTTTCCCGACTGGAAAGCGGGCAGTGAGCGCAACGCAATTAATGTG
AGTTAGCTCACTCATTAGGCACCCCAGGCTTTACACTTTATGCTTCCGGCTCGTATGTTGTGTGGAATTG
TGAGCGGATAACAATTTCACACAGGAAACAGCTATGACCATGATTACGCCAAGCGCGCAATTAACCCTCA
CTAAAGGGAACAAAAGCTGGAGCTGCAAGCTTAATGTAGTCTTATGCAATACTCTTGTAGTCTTGCAACA
TGGTAACGATGAGTTAGCAACATGCCTTACAAGGAGAGAAAAAGCACCGTGCATGCCGATTGGTGGAAGT
AAGGTGGTACGATCGTGCCTTATTAGGAAGGCAACAGACGGGTCTGACATGGATTGGACGAACCACTGAA
TTGCCGCATTGCAGAGATATTGTATTTAAGTGCCTAGCTCGATACATAAACGGGTCTCTCTGGTTAGACC
AGATCTGAGCCTGGGAGCTCTCTGGCTAACTAGGGAACCCACTGCTTAAGCCTCAATAAAGCTTGCCTTG
AGTGCTTCAAGTAGTGTGTGCCCGTCTGTTGTGTGACTCTGGTAACTAGAGATCCCTCAGACCCTTTTAG
TCAGTGTGGAAAATCTCTAGCAGTGGCGCCCGAACAGGGACTTGAAAGCGAAAGGGAAACCAGAGGAGCT
CTCTCGACGCAGGACTCGGCTTGCTGAAGCGCGCACGGCAAGAGGCGAGGGGCGGCGACTGGTGAGTACG
CCAAAAATTTTGACTAGCGGAGGCTAGAAGGAGAGAGATGGGTGCGAGAGCGTCAGTATTAAGCGGGGGA
GAATTAGATCGCGATGGGAAAAAATTCGGTTAAGGCCAGGGGGAAAGAAAAAATATAAATTAAAACATAT
AGTATGGGCAAGCAGGGAGCTAGAACGATTCGCAGTTAATCCTGGCCTGTTAGAAACATCAGAAGGCTGT
AGACAAATACTGGGACAGCTACAACCATCCCTTCAGACAGGATCAGAAGAACTTAGATCATTATATAATA
CAGTAGCAACCCTCTATTGTGTGCATCAAAGGATAGAGATAAAAGACACCAAGGAAGCTTTAGACAAGAT
AGAGGAAGAGCAAAACAAAAGTAAGACCACCGCACAGCAAGCGGCCGCTGATCTTCAGACCTGGAGGAGG
AGATATGAGGGACAATTGGAGAAGTGAATTATATAAATATAAAGTAGTAAAAATTGAACCATTAGGAGTA
GCACCCACCAAGGCAAAGAGAAGAGTGGTGCAGAGAGAAAAAAGAGCAGTGGGAATAGGAGCTTTGTTCC
TTGGGTTCTTGGGAGCAGCAGGAAGCACTATGGGCGCAGCGTCAATGACGCTGACGGTACAGGCCAGACA
ATTATTGTCTGGTATAGTGCAGCAGCAGAACAATTTGCTGAGGGCTATTGAGGCGCAACAGCATCTGTTG
CAACTCACAGTCTGGGGCATCAAGCAGCTCCAGGCAAGAATCCTGGCTGTGGAAAGATACCTAAAGGATC
AACAGCTCCTGGGGATTTGGGGTTGCTCTGGAAAACTCATTTGCACCACTGCTGTGCCTTGGAATGCTAG
TTGGAGTAATAAATCTCTGGAACAGATTTGGAATCACACGACCTGGATGGAGTGGGACAGAGAAATTAAC
AATTACACAAGCTTAATACACTCCTTAATTGAAGAATCGCAAAACCAGCAAGAAAAGAATGAACAAGAAT
TATTGGAATTAGATAAATGGGCAAGTTTGTGGAATTGGTTTAACATAACAAATTGGCTGTGGTATATAAA
ATTATTCATAATGATAGTAGGAGGCTTGGTAGGTTTAAGAATAGTTTTTGCTGTACTTTCTATAGTGAAT
AGAGTTAGGCAGGGATATTCACCATTATCGTTTCAGACCCACCTCCCAACCCCGAGGGGACCCATGCATT
GCATCTCAATTAGTCAGCAACCAGGTGTGGAAAGTCCCCAGGCTCCCCAGCAGGCAGAAGTATGCAAAGC
ATGCGTCTCAATTAGTCAGCAACCATAGTCCCGCCCCTAACTCCGCCCATCCCGCCCCTAACTCCGCCCA
GTTCCGCCCATTCTCCGCCCCATGGCTGACTAATTTTTTTTATTTATGCAGAGGCCGAGGCCGCCTCGGC
CTCTGAGCTATTCCAGAAGTAGTGAGGAGGCTTTTTTGGAGGCCTAGGCTTTTGCAAAAAGCTTTCTAGA
GGTACCACCGGAGCTTACCATGACCGAGTACAAGCCCACGGTGCGCCTCGCCACCCGCGACGACGTCCCC
AGGGCCGTACGCACCCTCGCCGCCGCGTTCGCCGACTACCCCGCCACGCGCCACACCGTCGATCCGGACC
GCCACATCGAGCGGGTCACCGAGCTGCAAGAACTCTTCCTCACGCGCGTCGGGCTCGACATCGGCAAGGT
GTGGGTCGCGGACGACGGCGCCGCCGTGGCGGTCTGGACCACGCCGGAGAGCGTCGAAGCGGGGGCGGTG
TTCGCCGAGATCGGCCCGCGCATGGCCGAGTTGAGCGGTTCCCGGCTGGCCGCGCAGCAACAGATGGAAG
GCCTCCTGGCGCCGCACCGGCCCAAGGAGCCCGCGTGGTTCCTGGCCACCGTCGGCGTCTCGCCCGACCA
CCAGGGCAAGGGTCTGGGCAGCGCCGTCGTGCTCCCCGGAGTGGAGGCGGCCGAGCGCGCCGGGGTGCCC
GCCTTCCTGGAGACCTCCGCGCCCCGCAACCTCCCCTTCTACGAGCGGCTCGGCTTCACCGTCACCGCCG
ACGTCGAGGTGCCCGAAGGACCGCGCACCTGGTGCATGACCCGCAAGCCCGGTGCCAGTTAACGAATTCT
AGATCTTGAGACAAATGGCAGTATTCATCCACAATTTTAAAAGAAAAGGGGGGATTGGGGGGTACAGTGC
AGGGGAAAGAATAGTAGACATAATAGCAACAGACATACAAACTAAAGAATTACAAAAACAAATTACAAAA
ATTCAAAATTTTCGGGTTTATTACAGGGACAGCAGAGATCCACTTTGGCGCCGGCTCGAGGCCTGCAGGT
GCAAAGATGGATAAAGTTTTAAACAGAGAGGAATCTTTGCAGCTAATGGACCTTCTAGGTCTTGAAAGGA
GTGGGAATT
