>Addgene plasmid #144830 | TFORF3354 | depositor partial sequence | sequence record 286605 | Insert
ATCGATTGATCAACAAGTTTGTACAAAAAAGTTGGCATGGCGGCGGCGGTTCGGATGAACATCCAGATGC
TGCTGGAGGCGGCCGACTATCTGGAGCGGCGGGAGAGAGAAGCTGAACATGGTTATGCCTCCATGTTACC
ATACAATAACAAGGACAGAGATGCCTTAAAACGGAGGAACAAATCCAAAAAGAATAACAGCAGTAGCAGA
TCAACTCACAATGAAATGGAGAAGAATAGACGGGCTCATCTTCGCTTGTGCCTGGAGAAGTTGAAGGGGC
TGGTGCCACTGGGACCCGAATCAAGTCGACACACTACGTTGAGTTTATTAACAAAAGCCAAATTGCACAT
AAAGAAACTTGAAGATTGTGACAGAAAAGCCGTTCACCAAATCGACCAGCTTCAGCGAGAGCAGCGACAC
CTGAAGAGGCAGCTGGAGAAGCTGGGCATTGAGAGGATCCGGATGGACAGCATCGGCTCCACCGTCTCCT
CGGAGCGCTCCGACTCCGACAGGGAAGAAATCGACGTTGACGTGGAGAGCACGGACTATCTCACAGGTGA
TCTGGACTGGAGCAGCAGCAGTGTGAGCGACTCTGACGAGCGGGGCAGCATGCAGAGCCTCGGCAGTGAT
GAGGGCTATTCCAGCACCAGCATCAAGAGAATAAAGCTGCAGGACAGTCACAAGGCGTGTCTTGGTCTCT
ACCCAACTTTCTTGTACAAAGTGGTTGATATCGGTAAGCCTATCCCTAACCCTCTCCTCGGTCTCGATTC
TACGTAGTAATGAACTAGTCCGTAACTTGAAAGTATTTCGATTTCTTGGCTTTATATATCTTGTGGAAAG
GACGATTTACACCTCCGTTAACCAACCCC
