>Addgene plasmid #144830 | TFORF3354 | depositor partial sequence | sequence record 286606 | Barcode
TTTACACCTCCGTTAACCAACCCC
